>Addgene plasmid #80334 | pCiVSP(C363S)-SD64TF | addgene full sequence | sequence record 162294 | Addgene NGS Result
CGAGGTCGACGGTATCGATAAGCTTGATATCGAATTCCTGCAGCCCGGGGGATCCGCCACCATGGAGGGA
TTCGACGGTTCAGATTTTAGTCCTCCAGCTGATTTAGTTGGCGTTGACGGTGCAGTCATGCGGAACGTCG
TTGACGTCACGATAAATGGTGACGTCACTGCTCCGCCGAAAGCTGCGCCAAGAAAAAGTGAATCGGTAAA
GAAAGTTCATTGGAATGATGTAGACCAAGGACCGAGTGAAAAACCAGAGACAAGACAGGAGGAACGAATA
GATATACCCGAGATTTCAGGTCTATGGTGGGGCGAGAATGAACATGGAGTGGACGATGGGAGAATGGAGA
TACCTACTACTGGTGTAGGTCGCGTCCAGTTTCGTGTCCGAGCAGTGATTGATCATCTAGGGATGCGAGT
CTTTGGAGTCTTCCTAATTTTCTTGGACATCATCCTCATGATCATTGATCTCAGTCTTCCAGGAAAAAGT
GAATCTTCACAATCCTTTTATGACGGGATGGCTTTGGCTCTTTCTTGTTATTTCATGCTGGATTTAGGAT
TAAGGATATTTGCCTACGGGCCCAAGAATTTCTTCACCAACCCCTGGGAGGTTGCTGATGGTTTGATTAT
CGTTGTCACATTCGTCGTCACGATATTTTACACTGTGTTAGATGAATACGTGCAAGAAACAGGAGCCGAT
GGTTTGGGGAGATTGGTTGTGTTGGCCCGTTTGCTGCGTGTGGTTCGATTAGCAAGAATATTTTATTCCC
ACCAACAAATGAAGGCTTCAAGCAGAAGAACAATATCACAGAACAAGCGTCGATACAGGAAAGACGGGTT
TGACCTTGACCTCACCTACGTCACTGACCACGTGATTGCAATGTCGTTCCCAAGCAGTGGACGACAAAGT
TTGTTCCGAAACCCGATCGGGGAGGTAAGCCGTTTCTTTAAGACGAAGCACCCGGACAAGTTTCGCATCT
ACAACTTATGCAGCGAGAGGGGTTATGACGAAACAAAATTCGACAATCATGTCTACCGTGTTATGATTGA
CGACCATAATGTACCAACCTTAGTTGATCTTCTAAAGTTCATAGATGACGCAAAAGTATGGATGACGTCA
GACCCAGATCACGTGATAGCGATTCACAGTAAAGGCGGGAAGGGAAGAACTGGTACCTTGGTCAGCTCGT
GGCTGCTTGAAGATGGGAAGTTTGATACGGCAAAGGAGGCGTTAGAATACTTTGGAAGCAGAAGAACCGA
CTTCGAAGTGGGTGACGTTTTCCAGGGAGTAGAGACCGCATCCCAGATCCGCTATGTAGGTTATTTTGAG
AAAATCAAAAAGAATTACGGAGGACAACTTCCCCCGATGAAGAAGTTAAAGGTAACTGGAGTCACCATCA
CTGCGATACAAGGAGTCGGTAGGGGCAATGGTTCTGATTTATCAATGCAAATCGTATCTGAACGGCAAGA
GGTTCTTCTCTGCAAGTTTGCTGAAGGTTATAACTGTGCGTTACAATACGACGCCACGGATGATTGTGTT
ACGTGTGAGGTGAAAAACTGTCCTGTGCTAGCAGGAGATATTAAAGTCAGGTTCATGTCGACTTCGAAAT
CTCTGCCACGGGGATACGACAACTGCCCATTTTACTTTTGGTTCAACACGTCATTGGTTGAAGGAGATCA
CGTGACTTTAAAACGAGAAGAGATCGACAATCCGCATAAAAAGAAAACTTGGAAAATCTACAGGGATAAT
TTCACTGTAAAACTTACGTTTTCAGATGCTGAAGACATTTAGGCGGCCGCCGCGGTACCAGATCTGGTTA
CCACTAAACCAGCCTCAAGAACACCCGAATGGAGTCTCTAAGCTACATAATACCAACTTACACTTTACAA
AATGTTGTCCCCCAAAATGTAGCCATTCGTATCTGCTCCTAATAAAAAGAAAGTTTCTTCACGATACATA
TTTGAATGTATTTAGAAAAATAAACAAATAGGGGTTCCGCGCACATTTCCCCGAAAAGTGCCACCTGATG
CGGTGTGAAATACCGCACAGATGCGTAAGGAGAAAATACCGCATCAGGAAATTGTAAGCGTTAATATTTT
GTTAAAATTCGCGTTAAATTTTTGTTAAATCAGCTCATTTTTTAACCAATAGGCCGAAATCGGCAAAATC
CCTTATAAATCAAAAGAATAGACCGAGATAGGGT
[37 nt withheld, positions 2205-2241]
AAAGAACGTGGACTCCAACGTCAAAGG
[49 nt withheld, positions 2269-2317]
T
[91 nt withheld, positions 2319-2409]
G
[124 nt withheld, positions 2411-2534]
CCATTCGCCATTCAGGCTGCGCAACTGTTGGGAAGGGCGATCGGTGCGGGCCTCTTCGCTATTACGCCAG
CTGGCGAAAGGGGGATGTGCTGCAAGGCGATTAAGTTGGGTAACGCCASSCCTGCAGGTCGACTCTAGAG
GATCCCCGGGCGAGCTCGAATTCGTAATCATGTCATAGCTGTTTCCTGTGTGAAATTGTTATCCGCTCAC
AATTCCACACAACATACGAGCCGGAAGCATAAAGTGTAAAGCCTGGGGTGCCTAATGAGTGAGCTAACTC
ACATTAATTGCGTTGCGCTCACTGCCCGCTTTCCAGTCGGGAAACCTGTCGTGCCAGCTGCATTAATGAA
TCGGCCAACGCGCGGGGAGAGGCGGTTTGCGTATTGGGCGCTCTTCCGCTTCCTCGCTCACTGACTCGCT
GCGCTCGGTCGTTCGGCTGCGGCGAGCGGTATCAGCTCACTCAAAGGCGGTAATACGGTTATCCACAGAA
TCAGGGGATAACGCAGGAAAGAACATGTGAGCAAAAGGCCAGCAAAAGGCCAGGAACCGTAAAAAGGCCG
CGTTGCTGGCGTTTTTCCATAGGCTCCGCCCCCCTGACGAGCATCACAAAAATCGACGCTCAAGTCAGAG
GTGGCGAAACCCGACAGGACTATAAAGATACCAGGCGTTTCCCCCTGGAAGCTCCCTCGTGCGCTCTCCT
GTTCCGACCCTGCCGCTTACCGGATACCTGTCCGCCTTTCTCCCTTCGGGAAGCGTGGCGCTTTCTCATA
GCTCACGCTGTAGGTATCTCAGTTCGGTGTAGGTCGTTCGCTCCAAGCTGGGCTGTGTGCACGAACCCCC
CGTTCAGCCCGACCGCTGCGCCTTATCCGGTAACTATCGTCTTGAGTCCAACCCGGTAAGACACGACTTA
TCGCCACTGGCAGCAGCCACTGGTAACAGGATTAGCAGAGCGAGGTATGTAGGCGGTGCTACAGAGTTCT
TGAAGTGGTGGCCTAACTACGGCTACACTAGAAGAACAGTATTTGGTATCTGCGCTCTGCTGAAGCCAGT
TACCTTCGGAAAAAGAGTTGGTAGCTCTTGATCCGGCAAACAAACCACCGCTGGTAGCGGTGGTTTTTTT
GTTTGCAAGCAGCAGATTACGCGCAGAAAAAAAGGATCTCAAGAAGATCCTTTGATCTTTTCTACGGGGT
CTGACGCTCAGTGGAACGAAAACTCACGTTAAGGGATTTTGGTCATGAGATTATCAAAAAGGATCTTCAC
CTAGATCCTTTTAAATTAAAAATGAAGTTTTAAATCAATCTAAAGTATATATGAGTAAACTTGGTCTGAC
AGTTACCAATGCTTAATCAGTGAGGCACCTATCTCAGCGATCTGTCTATTTCGTTCATCCATAGTTGCCT
GACTCCCCGTCGTGTAGATAACTACGATACGGGAGGGCTTACCATCTGGCCCCAGTGCTGCAATGATACC
GCGAGACCCACGCTCACCGGCTCCAGATTTATCAGCAATAAACCAGCCAGCCGGAAGGGCCGAGCGCAGA
AGTGGTCCTGCAACTTTATCCGCCTCCATCCAGTCTATTAATTGTTGCCGGGAAGCTAGAGTAAGTAGTT
CGCCAGTTAATAGTTTGCGCAACGTTGTTGCCATTGCTACAGGCATCGTGGTGTCACGCTCGTCGTTTGG
TATGGCTTCATTCAGCTCCGGTTCCCAACGATCAAGGCGAGTTACATGATCCCCCATGTTGTGCAAAAAA
GCGGTTAGCTCCTTCGGTCCTCCGATCGTTGTCAGAAGTAAGTTGGCCGCAGTGTTATCACTCATGGTTA
TGGCAGCACTGCATAATTCTCTTACTGTCATGCCATCCGTAAGATGCTTTTCTGTGACTGGTGAGTACTC
AACCAAGTCATTCTGAGAATAGTGTATGCGGCGACCGAGTTGCTCTTGCCCGGCGTCAATACGGGATAAT
ACCGCGCCACATAGCAGAACTTTAAAAGTGCTCATCATTGGAAAACGTTCTTCGGGGCGAAAACTCTCAA
GGATCTTACCGCTGTTGAGATCCAGTTCGATGTAACCCACTCGTGCACCCAACTGATCTTCAGCATCTTT
TACTTTCACCAGCGTTTCTGGGTGAGCAAAAACAGGAAGGCAAAATGCCGCAAAAAAGGGAATAAGGGCG
ACACGGAAATGTTGAATACTCATACTCTTCCTTTTTCAATATTATTGAAGCATTTATCAGGGTTATTGTC
TCATGAGCGGATACATATTTGAATGTATTTAGAAAAATAAACAAATAGGGGTTCCGCGCACATTTCCCCG
AAAAGTGCCACCTGACGTCTAAGAAACCATTATTATCATGACATTAACCTATAAAAATAGGCGTATCACG
AGGCCCTTTCGTCTCGCGCGTTTCGGTGATGACGGTGAAAACCTCTGACACATGCAGCTCCCGGAGACGG
TCACAGCTTGTCTGTAAGCGGATGCCGGGAGCAGACAAGCCCGTCAGGGCGCGTCAGCGGGTGTTGGCGG
GTGTCGGGGCTGGCTTAACTATGCGGCATCAGAGCAGATTGTACTGAGAGTGCACCATTCGACGCTCTCC
CTTATGCGACTCCTGCATTAGGAAGCAGCCCAGTAGTAGGTTGAGGCCGTTGAGCACCGCCGCCGCAAGG
AATGGTGCATGCAAGGAGATGGCGCCCAACAGTCCCCCGGCCACGGGGCCTGCCACCATACCCACGCCGA
AACAAGCGCTCATGAGCCCGAAGTGGCGAGCCCGATCTTCCCCATCGGTGATGTCGGCGATATAGGCGCC
AGCAACCGCACCTGTGGCGCCGGTGATGCCGGCCACGATGCGTCCGGCGTAGAGGATCTGGCTAGCGATG
ACCCTGCTGATTGGTTCGCTGACCATTTCCGGGTGCGGGACGGCGTTACCAGAAACTCAGAAGGTTCGTC
CAACCAAACCGACTCTGACGGCAGTTTACGAGAGAGATGATAGGGTCTGCTTCAGTAAGCCAGATGCTAC
ACAATTAGGCTTGTACATATTGTCGTTAGAACGCGGCTACAATTAATACATAACCTTATGTATCATACAC
ATACGATTTAGGTGACACTATAGAATACAAGCTTGCTTGTTCTTTTTGCAGAAGCTCAGAATAAACGCTC
AACTTTGGCAGATCTCT
Features (pLannotate 1.2.2; 18 found; start..end, strand, type, name):
   1827..1952    +  3'UTR          Xenopus globin 3'-UTR: 3'-UTR of the major beta-globin gene of Xenopus laevis
   1953..2001    -  promoter       AmpR promoter (fragment): bla
   2028..2078    +  misc_feature   bom (fragment): basis of mobility region from pBR322
   2106..2534    -  rep_origin     f1 ori (sequence partly withheld): f1 bacteriophage origin of replication; arrow indicates direction of (+) strand synthesis
   2538..2652    -  CDS            lacZα (fragment): LacZα fragment of β-galactosidase; lacZ fragment
   2730..2746    -  protein_bind   lac operator: The lac repressor binds to the lac operator to inhibit transcription in E. coli. This inhibition can be relieved by adding lactose or isopropyl-β-D-thiogalactopyranoside (IPTG). lac repressor encoded by lacI
   2754..2784    -  promoter       lac promoter: promoter for the E. coli lac operon
   2799..2820    -  protein_bind   CAP binding site: CAP binding activates transcription in the presence of cAMP. E. coli catabolite activator protein
   2833..2925    -  CDS            lacI (fragment): lac repressor; lacI; The lac repressor binds to the lac operator to inhibit transcription in E. coli. This inhibition can be relieved by adding lactose or isopropyl-β-D-thiogalactopyranoside (IPTG).
   3108..3696    -  rep_origin     ori: high-copy-number ColE1/pMB1/pBR322/pUC origin of replication
   3867..4727    -  CDS            AmpR: β-lactamase; bla; confers resistance to ampicillin, carbenicillin, and related antibiotics
   4728..4832    -  promoter       AmpR promoter: bla
   4927..4962    +  CDS            rop (fragment): Rop protein, which maintains plasmids at low copy number; rop
   5064..5112    +  misc_feature   bom (fragment): basis of mobility region from pBR322
   5113..5392    -  CDS            TcR (fragment): tetracycline efflux protein; tet; confers resistance to tetracycline
   5620..5638    +  promoter       SP6 promoter: promoter for bacteriophage SP6 RNA polymerase
   5650..5692    +  5'UTR          Xenopus globin 5'-UTR: translational enhancer from the 5'-UTR of the major beta-globin gene of Xenopus laevis
   5700..55      -  misc_feature   MCS (fragment) (across the origin): pBluescript multiple cloning site
