[The description below was written by a language model from this plasmid's Addgene catalogue record and pLannotate feature annotations shown in this document.]
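Description:
pCiVSP(C363S)-SD64TF is a Xenopus oocyte expression plasmid built on the pSD64TF backbone, designed to serve as a template for in vitro transcription rather than for direct expression in cells. It is maintained in E. coli through a high-copy ColE1/pUC-type origin and selected with ampicillin via an intact β-lactamase gene and its promoter. The annotated sequence also shows an f1 phage origin and a set of non-functional remnants from the vector's cloning history, including fragments of lacZα, lacI, rop, bom and a tetracycline resistance gene, along with lac promoter/operator elements. None of these contribute to the plasmid's intended use.

The payload is the Ciona intestinalis voltage-sensing phosphatase (Ci-VSP) coding sequence, about 1.7 kb, inserted between XhoI and NotI sites. The feature table does not annotate the insert itself, but the unannotated stretch between the 5' and 3' untranslated regions corresponds to its expected position. An SP6 RNA polymerase promoter lies upstream, followed by the Xenopus laevis β-globin 5'-UTR, which acts as a translational enhancer, and the β-globin 3'-UTR follows the insert. This arrangement yields cRNA flanked by globin UTRs, which generally improve transcript stability and translation after injection into oocytes. The insert carries a cysteine-to-serine substitution at position 363, which according to the record abolishes phosphatase activity. The construct therefore provides a catalytically inactive form of Ci-VSP. This makes it suited to oocyte electrophysiology, either for studying the voltage sensor without enzymatic activity or as a negative control alongside the active enzyme.
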