Addgene plasmid #80334: pCiVSP(C363S)-SD64TF
Purpose: Expresses Ciona VSP (without phosphatase activity) in Xenopus Oocyte
Depositing lab: Yasushi Okamura. Depositing organization: National Institute for Physiological Sciences. Publication: Phosphoinositide phosphatase activity coupled to an intrinsic voltage sensor. Murata Y, Iwasaki H, Sasaki M, Inaba K, Okamura Y. Nature. 2005 Jun 30;435(7046):1239-43. Epub 2005 May 18. 10.1038/nature03650 PubMed 15902207.
Backbone
  Vector backbone: pSD64TF
  Backbone size w/o insert (bp): 3250
  Vector type: Xenopus Oocyte Expression
Growth in bacteria
  Bacterial resistance: Ampicillin, 100 μg/mL
  Growth temperature: 37°C
  Growth strain: DH5alpha
  Copy number: High Copy
Gene/Insert
  Gene/Insert name: Ciona intestinalis voltage-sensing phosphatase (C363S) (alt name: Ci-VSP (C363S))
  Species: Ciona intestinalis
  Insert size (bp): 1731
  Mutation: Changed Cysteine 363 to Serine
  GenBank ID: NM_001033826
  Entrez Gene: vsp
  Promoter: SP6
  Cloning method: Restriction Enzyme; 5′ cloning site XhoI (not destroyed); 3′ cloning site NotI (not destroyed)
  Sequencing primers: 5′ CTTGTTCTTTTTGCAGAAGCTC; 3′ ACTCCATTCGGGTGTTCTTGAG
Terms and licenses: Academic/Nonprofit Terms; Industry Terms: Not Available to Industry
How to cite: pCiVSP(C363S)-SD64TF was a gift from Yasushi Okamura (Addgene plasmid # 80334 ; http://n2t.net/addgene:80334 ; RRID:Addgene_80334)
