>Addgene plasmid #80334 | pCiVSP(C363S)-SD64TF | addgene partial sequence | sequence record 159407 | SP6 5'-ATTTAGGTGACACTATAG-3'
CGCTCAACTTTGGCAGATCTCTCGAGGTCGACGGTATCGATAAGCTTGATATCGAATTCCTGCAGCCCGG
GGGATCCGCCACCATGGAGGGATTCGACGGTTCAGATTTTAGTCCTCCAGCTGATTTAGTTGGCGTTGAC
GGTGCAGTCATGCGGAACGTCGTTGACGTCACGATAAATGGTGACGTCACTGCTCCGCCGAAAGCTGCGC
CAAGAAAAAGTGAATCGGTAAAGAAAGTTCATTGGAATGATGTAGACCAAGGACCGAGTGAAAAACCAGA
GACAAGACAGGAGGAACGAATAGATATACCCGAGATTTCAGGTCTATGGTGGGGCGAGAATGAACATGGA
GTGGACGATGGGAGAATGGAGATACCTACTACTGGTGTAGGTCGCGTCCAGTTTCGTGTCCGAGCAGTGA
TTGATCATCTAGGGATGCGAGTCTTTGGAGTCTTCCTAATTTTCTTGGACATCATCCTCATGATCATTGA
TCTCAGTCTTCCAGGAAAAAGTGAATCTTCACAATCCTTTTATGACGGGATGGCTTTGGCTCTTTCTTGT
TATTTCATGCTGGATTTAGGATTAAGGATATTTGCCTACGGGCCCAAGAATTTCTTCACCAACCCCTGGG
AGGTTGCTGATGGTTTGATTATCGTTGTCACATTCGTCGTCACGATATTTTACACTGTGTTAGATGAATA
CGTGCAAGAAACAGGAGCCGATGGTTTGGGGAGATTGGTTGTGTTGGCCCGTTTGCTGCGTGTGGTTCGA
TTAGCAAGAATATTTTATTCCCACCAACAAATGAAGGCTTCAAGCAGAAGAACAATATCACAGAACAAGC
GTCGATACAGGAAAGACGGGTTTGACCTTGACCTCACCTACGTCACTGACCACGTGATTGCAATGTCGTT
CCCAAGCAGTGGACGACAAAGTTTGTTCCGAAA
