>Addgene plasmid #80334 | pCiVSP(C363S)-SD64TF | depositor partial sequence | sequence record 162295 | Coding region
ATGGAGGGATTCGACGGTTCAGATTTTAGTCCTCCAGCTGATTTAGTTGGCGTTGACGGTGCAGTCATGC
GGAACGTCGTTGACGTCACGATAAATGGTGACGTCACTGCTCCGCCGAAAGCTGCGCCAAGAAAAAGTGA
ATCGGTAAAGAAAGTTCATTGGAATGATGTAGACCAAGGACCGAGTGAAAAACCAGAGACAAGACAGGAG
GAACGAATAGATATACCCGAGATTTCAGGTCTATGGTGGGGCGAGAATGAACATGGAGTGGACGATGGGA
GAATGGAGATACCTACTACTGGTGTAGGTCGCGTCCAGTTTCGTGTCCGAGCAGTGATTGATCATCTAGG
GATGCGAGTCTTTGGAGTCTTCCTAATTTTCTTGGACATCATCCTCATGATCATTGATCTCAGTCTTCCA
GGAAAAAGTGAATCTTCACAATCCTTTTATGACGGGATGGCTTTGGCTCTTTCTTGTTATTTCATGCTGG
ATTTAGGATTAAGGATATTTGCCTACGGGCCCAAGAATTTCTTCACCAACCCCTGGGAGGTTGCTGATGG
TTTGATTATCGTTGTCACATTCGTCGTCACGATATTTTACACTGTGTTAGATGAATACGTGCAAGAAACA
GGAGCCGATGGTTTGGGGAGATTGGTTGTGTTGGCCCGTTTGCTGCGTGTGGTTCGATTAGCAAGAATAT
TTTATTCCCACCAACAAATGAAGGCTTCAAGCAGAAGAACAATATCACAGAACAAGCGTCGATACAGGAA
AGACGGGTTTGACCTTGACCTCACCTACGTCACTGACCACGTGATTGCAATGTCGTTCCCAAGCAGTGGA
CGACAAAGTTTGTTCCGAAACCCGATCGGGGAGGTAAGCCGTTTCTTTAAGACGAAGCACCCGGACAAGT
TTCGCATCTACAACTTATGCAGCGAGAGGGGTTATGACGAAACAAAATTCGACAATCATGTCTACCGTGT
TATGATTGACGACCATAATGTACCAACCTTAGTTGATCTTCTAAAGTTCATAGATGACGCAAAAGTATGG
ATGACGTCAGACCCAGATCACGTGATAGCGATTCACAGTAAAGGCGGGAAGGGAAGAACTGGTACCTTGG
TCAGCTCGTGGCTGCTTGAAGATGGGAAGTTTGATACGGCAAAGGAGGCGTTAGAATACTTTGGAAGCAG
AAGAACCGACTTCGAAGTGGGTGACGTTTTCCAGGGAGTAGAGACCGCATCCCAGATCCGCTATGTAGGT
TATTTTGAGAAAATCAAAAAGAATTACGGAGGACAACTTCCCCCGATGAAGAAGTTAAAGGTAACTGGAG
TCACCATCACTGCGATACAAGGAGTCGGTAGGGGCAATGGTTCTGATTTATCAATGCAAATCGTATCTGA
ACGGCAAGAGGTTCTTCTCTGCAAGTTTGCTGAAGGTTATAACTGTGCGTTACAATACGACGCCACGGAT
GATTGTGTTACGTGTGAGGTGAAAAACTGTCCTGTGCTAGCAGGAGATATTAAAGTCAGGTTCATGTCGA
CTTCGAAATCTCTGCCACGGGGATACGACAACTGCCCATTTTACTTTTGGTTCAACACGTCATTGGTTGA
AGGAGATCACGTGACTTTAAAACGAGAAGAGATCGACAATCCGCATAAAAAGAAAACTTGGAAAATCTAC
AGGGATAATTTCACTGTAAAACTTACGTTTTCAGATGCTGAAGACATTTAG
